Addgene plasmid #15474: pK-myc-Par6C
Depositing lab: Ian Macara. Depositing organization: University of Virginia. Publication: The cell-polarity protein Par6 links Par3 and atypical protein kinase C to Cdc42. Joberty G, Petersen C, Gao L, Macara IG. Nat Cell Biol 2000 Aug;2(8):531-9. 10.1038/35019573 PubMed 10934474.
Backbone
  Vector backbone: pKmyc
  Backbone size w/o insert (bp): 4700
  Vector type: Mammalian Expression
Growth in bacteria
  Bacterial resistance: Ampicillin, 100 μg/mL
  Growth temperature: 37°C
  Growth strain: DH5alpha
  Copy number: High Copy
Gene/Insert
  Gene/Insert name: Partitioning-defective protein 6C (alt names: Par6C; PAR-6C)
  Species: H. sapiens (human)
  Insert size (bp): 1037
  GenBank ID: AF252292
  Entrez Gene: PARD6A (a.k.a. PAR-6A, PAR6, PAR6C, PAR6alpha, TAX40, TIP-40)
  Tag / fusion protein: Myc (N terminal on backbone)
  Cloning method: Restriction Enzyme; 5′ cloning site BamH1 (not destroyed); 3′ cloning site EcoR1 (not destroyed)
  Sequencing primers: 5′ CAGGTCCAACTGCACCTCGGTTC; 3′ TTTGTGATGCTATTGCTTTATTTG TA
Terms and licenses: Academic/Nonprofit Terms; Industry Terms: Not Available to Industry
How to cite: pK-myc-Par6C was a gift from Ian Macara (Addgene plasmid # 15474 ; http://n2t.net/addgene:15474 ; RRID:Addgene_15474)
