[The description below was written by a language model from this plasmid's Addgene catalogue record.]
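Description:
pK-myc-Par6C is a mammalian expression plasmid built on the pKmyc backbone (about 4.7 kb without insert). It carries the human cDNA for partitioning-defective protein 6C (Par6C, also called PAR-6C), which corresponds to the gene now designated PARD6A. The insert of roughly 1 kb was placed between BamHI and EcoRI sites by restriction cloning, and both sites remain intact, so the coding region can be excised or exchanged. The backbone supplies a Myc epitope upstream of the cloning site, so the protein is produced with an N-terminal Myc tag. This tag allows detection or immunoprecipitation with anti-Myc antibodies without the need for a Par6-specific reagent. In bacteria the plasmid is maintained at high copy number under ampicillin selection. The record does not state the promoter driving expression in mammalian cells, the polyadenylation signal, the origin of replication, or any mammalian selection marker, and no feature table is available to fill in these details.

Par6 is a scaffolding component of the conserved cell-polarity machinery. The publication associated with the plasmid describes it as linking Par3 and atypical protein kinase C to the small GTPase Cdc42. The construct is therefore suited to transient expression of tagged Par6C in cultured mammalian cells. Likely applications include co-immunoprecipitation and binding studies with polarity partners, localisation of the tagged protein by immunofluorescence, and overexpression experiments on epithelial polarity and junction assembly. The retained cloning sites also make it a convenient source of the Par6C coding sequence for subcloning or for generating mutants.
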