>Addgene plasmid #15474 | pK-myc-Par6C | addgene partial sequence | sequence record 21963 | 15474 with CAGGTCCAACTGCACCTCGGTTC
AGGATCCATGGCCCGGCCGCAGAGGACTCCGGCGCGCAGTCCCGATAGCATCGTCGAGGTGAAGAGCAAA
TTTGACGCCGAGTTCCGACGCTTCGCGCTGCCTCGCGCTTCGGTGAGCGGCTTCCAGGAGTTCTCGCGGT
TGCTGCGGGCGGTGCACCAGATCCCGGGCCTGGACGTGCTACTTGGCTATACGGATGCTCATGGCGACCT
GCTGCCCCTCACCAACGACGACAGCCTGCACCGGGCCCTGGCCAGCGGGCCCCCGCCACTGCGCCTACTG
GTGCAGAAGCGGGCAGAAGCTGACTCCAGCGGCCTGGCTTTTGCCTCCAACTCTCTGCAGCGGCGCAAGA
AAGGGCTCTTGCTGCGGCCAGTGGCACCCCTGCGCACCCGGCCACCCTTGCTAATCAGCCTGCCCCAAGA
TTTCCGCCAGGTTTCCTCAGTCATAGACGTGGACCTACTGCCTGAGACCCACCGACGGGTGCGGCTGCAC
AAGCATGGTTCAGACCGCCCCCTGGGCTTCTACATCCGAGATGGCATGAGCGTGCGTGTGGCTCCCCAGG
GCCTGGAGCGGGTTCCAGGAATCTTC
